>Addgene plasmid #170640 | pFSynW Syt1 D303G IRES mRuby3 | addgene full sequence | sequence record 336386 | Addgene NGS Result
GTCGACGGATCGGGAGATCTCCCGATCCCCTATGGTGCACTCTCAGTACAATCTGCTCTGATGCCGCATA
GTTAAGCCAGTATCTGCTCCCTGCTTGTGTGTTGGAGGTCGCTGAGTAGTGCGCGAGCAAAATTTAAGCT
ACAACAAGGCAAGGCTTGACCGACAATTGCATGAAGAATCTGCTTAGGGTTAGGCGTTTTGCGCTGCTTC
GCGATGTACGGGCCAGATATACGCGTTGACATTGATTATTGACTAGTTATTAATAGTAATCAATTACGGG
GTCATTAGTTCATAGCCCATATATGGAGTTCCGCGTTACATAACTTACGGTAAATGGCCCGCCTGGCTGA
CCGCCCAACGACCCCCGCCCATTGACGTCAATAATGACGTATGTTCCCATAGTAACGCCAATAGGGACTT
TCCATTGACGTCAATGGGTGGAGTATTTACGGTAAACTGCCCACTTGGCAGTACATCAAGTGTATCATAT
GCCAAGTACGCCCCCTATTGACGTCAATGACGGTAAATGGCCCGCCTGGCATTATGCCCAGTACATGACC
TTATGGGACTTTCCTACTTGGCAGTACATCTACGTATTAGTCATCGCTATTACCATGGTGATGCGGTTTT
GGCAGTACATCAATGGGCGTGGATAGCGGTTTGACTCACGGGGATTTCCAAGTCTCCACCCCATTGACGT
CAATGGGAGTTTGTTTTGGCACCAAAATCAACGGGACTTTCCAAAATGTCGTAACAACTCCGCCCCATTG
ACGCAAATGGGCGGTAGGCGTGTACGGTGGGAGGTCTATATAAGCAGCGCGTTTTGCCTGTACTGGGTCT
CTCTGGTTAGACCAGATCTGAGCCTGGGAGCTCTCTGGCTAACTAGGGAACCCACTGCTTAAGCCTCAAT
AAAGCTTGCCTTGAGTGCTTCAAGTAGTGTGTGCCCGTCTGTTGTGTGACTCTGGTAACTAGAGATCCCT
CAGACCCTTTTAGTCAGTGTGGAAAATCTCTAGCAGTGGCGCCCGAACAGGGACTTGAAAGCGAAAGGGA
AACCAGAGGAGCTCTCTCGACGCAGGACTCGGCTTGCTGAAGCGCGCACGGCAAGAGGCGAGGGGCGGCG
ACTGGTGAGTACGCCAAAAATTTTGACTAGCGGAGGCTAGAAGGAGAGAGATGGGTGCGAGAGCGTCAGT
ATTAAGCGGGGGAGAATTAGATCGCGATGGGAAAAAATTCGGTTAAGGCCAGGGGGAAAGAAAAAATATA
AATTAAAACATATAGTATGGGCAAGCAGGGAGCTAGAACGATTCGCAGTTAATCCTGGCCTGTTAGAAAC
ATCAGAAGGCTGTAGACAAATACTGGGACAGCTACAACCATCCCTTCAGACAGGATCAGAAGAACTTAGA
TCATTATATAATACAGTAGCAACCCTCTATTGTGTGCATCAAAGGATAGAGATAAAAGACACCAAGGAAG
CTTTAGACAAGATAGAGGAAGAGCAAAACAAAAGTAAGACCACCGCACAGCAAGCGGCCGCTGATCTTCA
GACCTGGAGGAGGAGATATGAGGGACAATTGGAGAAGTGAATTATATAAATATAAAGTAGTAAAAATTGA
ACCATTAGGAGTAGCACCCACCAAGGCAAAGAGAAGAGTGGTGCAGAGAGAAAAAAGAGCAGTGGGAATA
GGAGCTTTGTTCCTTGGGTTCTTGGGAGCAGCAGGAAGCACTATGGGCGCAGCGTCAATGACGCTGACGG
TACAGGCCAGACAATTATTGTCTGGTATAGTGCAGCAGCAGAACAATTTGCTGAGGGCTATTGAGGCGCA
ACAGCATCTGTTGCAACTCACAGTCTGGGGCATCAAGCAGCTCCAGGCAAGAATCCTGGCTGTGGAAAGA
TACCTAAAGGATCAACAGCTCCTGGGGATTTGGGGTTGCTCTGGAAAACTCATTTGCACCACTGCTGTGC
CTTGGAATGCTAGTTGGAGTAATAAATCTCTGGAACAGATTTGGAATCACACGACCTGGATGGAGTGGGA
CAGAGAAATTAACAATTACACAAGCTTAATACACTCCTTAATTGAAGAATCGCAAAACCAGCAAGAAAAG
AATGAACAAGAATTATTGGAATTAGATAAATGGGCAAGTTTGTGGAATTGGTTTAACATAACAAATTGGC
TGTGGTATATAAAATTATTCATAATGATAGTAGGAGGCTTGGTAGGTTTAAGAATAGTTTTTGCTGTACT
TTCTATAGTGAATAGAGTTAGGCAGGGATATTCACCATTATCGTTTCAGACCCACCTCCCAACCCCGAGG
GGACCCGACAGGCCCGAAGGAATAGAAGAAGAAGGTGGAGAGAGAGACAGAGACAGATCCATTCGATTAG
TGAACGGATCGGCACTGCGTGCGCCAATTCTGCAGACAAATGGCAGTATTCATCCACAATTTTAAAAGAA
AAGGGGGGATTGGGGGGTACAGTGCAGGGGAAAGAATAGTAGACATAATAGCAACAGACATACAAACTAA
AGAATTACAAAAACAAATTACAAAAATTCAAAATTTTCGGGTTTATTACAGGGACAGCAGAGATCCAGTT
TGGTTAATTAAAGTGCAAGTGGTTTTAGGACCAGGATGAGGCGGGGTGGGGGTGCCTACCTGACGACCGA
CCCCGACCCACTGGACAAGCACCCAACCCCCATTCCCCAAATTGCGCATCCCCTATCAGAGAGGGGGAGG
GGAAACAGGATGCGGCGAGGCGCGTGCGCACTGCCAGCTTCAGCACCGCGGACAGTGCCTTCGCCCCCGC
CTGGCGGCGCGCGCCACCGCCGCCTCAGCACTGAAGGCGCGCTGACGTCACTCGCCGGTCCCCCGTAAAC
TCCCCTTCCCGGCCACCTTGGTCGCGTCCGCGCCGCCGCCGGCCCAGCCGGACCGCACCACGCGAGGCGC
GAGATAGGGGGGCACGGGCGCGACCATCTGCGCTGCGGCGCCGGCGACTCAGCGCTGCCTCAGTCTGCGG
TGGGCAGCGGAGGAGTCGTGTCGTGCCTGAGAGCGCAGGTACGGCTAGCGGATCGCCACCATGGTGAGTG
CCAGTCATCCTGAGGCCCTGGCCGCCCCTGTCACCACTGTTGCGACCCTTGTCCCACACAATGCCACTGA
GCCAGCCAGTCCTGGGGAAGGGAAGGAAGATGCCTTTTCCAAGCTGAAGCAGAAGTTTATGAATGAGCTG
CATAAAATTCCATTGCCACCGTGGGCCTTAATAGCCATAGCCATAGTTGCGGTCCTTTTAGTCGTAACCT
GCTGCTTTTGTGTCTGTAAGAAATGTTTGTTCAAAAAGAAAAACAAGAAGAAGGGGAAGGAAAAGGGAGG
AAAGAACGCCATTAACATGAAAGACGTGAAAGACTTAGGGAAGACCATGAAGGATCAGGCCCTTAAGGAT
GACGATGCTGAAACCGGACTGACTGATGGAGAAGAAAAGGAAGAGCCCAAGGAAGAGGAGAAACTGGGAA
AGCTCCAATATTCACTGGACTATGACTTCCAGAATAACCAGCTGTTGGTGGGAATCATCCAGGCTGCTGA
ACTGCCCGCCCTGGACATGGGGGGTACATCCGATCCATACGTCAAAGTCTTCCTGCTGCCTGACAAAAAG
AAGAAATTTGAGACTAAAGTCCACCGGAAAACCCTCAATCCAGTCTTCAATGAACAATTTACTTTCAAGG
TACCCTACTCGGAATTAGGTGGCAAAACCCTGGTGATGGCTGTGTATGACTTTGATCGCTTCTCCAAGCA
CGACATCATCGGAGAGTTCAAAGTTCCTATGAACACCGTGGATTTTGGCCATGTGACCGAGGAGTGGCGC
GATCTCCAGAGCGCTGAGAAAGAAGAGCAAGAGAAACTGGGTGACATCTGCTTCTCCCTCCGCTACGTCC
CTACTGCCGGCAAACTGACTGTTGTCATTCTGGAAGCCAAGAACCTGAAGAAGATGGGTGTGGGTGGCTT
ATCTGATCCCTACGTGAAGATTCACCTGATGCAGAACGGTAAGAGGCTGAAGAAGAAAAAGACGACGATT
AAGAAGAACACACTCAACCCCTACTACAACGAGTCCTTCAGCTTTGAAGTTCCGTTCGAGCAAATCCAGA
AAGTGCAAGTGGTGGTAACTGTTTTGGACTATGACAAGATTGGCAAGAACGACGCCATCGGCAAAGTCTT
CGTTGGTTACAACAGCACTGGGGCGGAGCTGCGACACTGGTCAGACATGCTGGCCAACCCCCGGCGACCC
ATCGCACAGTGGCACACTCTGCAGGTAGAGGAGGAGGTCGATGCCATGCTGGCTGTCAAGAAGTAAGGCG
GCCGCAATTCCCCCTCTCCCTCCCCCCCCTAACGTTACTGGCCGAAGCCGCTTGGAATAAGGCCGGTGTG
CGTTTGTCTATATGTTATTTTCCACCATATTGCCGTCTTTTGGCAATGTGAGGGCCCGGAAACCTGGCCC
TGTCTTCTTGACGAGCATTCCTAGGGGTCTTTCCCCTCTCGCCAAAGGAATGCAAGGTCTGTTGAATGTC
GTGAAGGAAGCAGTTCCTCTGGAAGCTTCTTGAAGACAAACAACGTCTGTAGCGACCCTTTGCAGGCAGC
GGAACCCCCCACCTGGCGACAGGTGCCTCTGCGGCCAAAAGCCACGTGTATAAGATACACCTGCAAAGGC
GGCACAACCCCAGTGCCACGTTGTGAGTTGGATAGTTGTGGAAAGAGTCAAATGGCTCTCCTCAAGCGTA
TTCAACAAGGGGCTGAAGGATGCCCAGAAGGTACCCCATTGTATGGGATCTGATCTGGGGCCTCGGTACA
CATGCTTTACATGTGTTTAGTCGAGGTTAAAAAAACGTCTAGGCCCCCCGAACCACGGGGACGTGGTTTT
CCTTTGAAAAACACGATGATAATATGGTGTCTAAGGGCGAAGAGCTGATCAAGGAAAATATGCGTATGAA
GGTGGTCATGGAAGGTTCGGTCAACGGCCACCAATTCAAATGCACAGGTGAAGGAGAAGGCAGACCGTAC
GAGGGAGTGCAAACCATGAGGATCAAAGTCATCGAGGGAGGACCCCTGCCATTTGCCTTTGACATTCTTG
CCACGTCGTTCATGTATGGCAGCCGTACCTTTATCAAGTACCCGGCCGACATCCCTGATTTCTTTAAACA
GTCCTTTCCTGAGGGTTTTACTTGGGAAAGAGTTACGAGATACGAAGATGGTGGAGTCGTCACCGTCACG
CAGGACACCAGCCTTGAGGATGGCGAGCTCGTCTACAACGTCAAGGTCAGAGGGGTAAACTTTCCCTCCA
ATGGTCCCGTGATGCAGAAGAAGACCAAGGGTTGGGAGCCTAATACAGAGATGATGTATCCAGCAGATGG
TGGTCTGAGAGGATACACTGACATCGCACTGAAAGTTGATGGTGGTGGCCATCTGCACTGCAACTTCGTG
ACAACTTACAGGTCAAAAAAGACCGTCGGGAACATCAAGATGCCCGGTGTCCATGCCGTTGATCACCGCC
TGGAAAGGATCGAGGAGAGTGACAATGAAACCTACGTAGTGCAAAGAGAAGTGGCAGTTGCCAAATACAG
CAACCTTGGTGGTGGCTAAAATTCGATATCAAGCTTATCGATAATCAACCTCTGGATTACAAAATTTGTG
AAAGATTGACTGGTATTCTTAACTATGTTGCTCCTTTTACGCTATGTGGATACGCTGCTTTAATGCCTTT
GTATCATGCTATTGCTTCCCGTATGGCTTTCATTTTCTCCTCCTTGTATAAATCCTGGTTGCTGTCTCTT
TATGAGGAGTTGTGGCCCGTTGTCAGGCAACGTGGCGTGGTGTGCACTGTGTTTGCTGACGCAACCCCCA
CTGGTTGGGGCATTGCCACCACCTGTCAGCTCCTTTCCGGGACTTTCGCTTTCCCCCTCCCTATTGCCAC
GGCGGAACTCATCGCCGCCTGCCTTGCCCGCTGCTGGACAGGGGCTCGGCTGTTGGGCACTGACAATTCC
GTGGTGTTGTCGGGGAAATCATCGTCCTTTCCTTGGCTGCTCGCCTGTGTTGCCACCTGGATTCTGCGCG
GGACGTCCTTCTGCTACGTCCCTTCGGCCCTCAATCCAGCGGACCTTCCTTCCCGCGGCCTGCTGCCGGC
TCTGCGGCCTCTTCCGCGTCTTCGCCTTCGCCCTCAGACGAGTCGGATCTCCCTTTGGGCCGCCTCCCCG
CATCGATACCGTCGACCTCGAGACCTAGAAAAACATGGAGCAATCACAAGTAGCAATACAGCAGCTACCA
ATGCTGATTGTGCCTGGCTAGAAGCACAAGAGGAGGAGGAGGTGGGTTTTCCAGTCACACCTCAGGTACC
TTTAAGACCAATGACTTACAAGGCAGCTGTAGATCTTAGCCACTTTTTAAAAGAAAAGGGGGGACTGGAA
GGGCTAATTCACTCCCAACGAAGACAAGATATCCTTGATCTGTGGATCTACCACACACAAGGCTACTTCC
CTGATTGGCAGAACTACACACCAGGGCCAGGGATCAGATATCCACTGACCTTTGGATGGTGCTACAAGCT
AGTACCAGTTGAGCAAGAGAAGGTAGAAGAAGCCAATGAAGGAGAGAACACCCGCTTGTTACACCCTGTG
AGCCTGCATGGGATGGATGACCCGGAGAGAGAAGTATTAGAGTGGAGGTTTGACAGCCGCCTAGCATTTC
ATCACATGGCCCGAGAGCTGCATCCGGACTGTACTGGGTCTCTCTGGTTAGACCAGATCTGAGCCTGGGA
GCTCTCTGGCTAACTAGGGAACCCACTGCTTAAGCCTCAATAAAGCTTGCCTTGAGTGCTTCAAGTAGTG
TGTGCCCGTCTGTTGTGTGACTCTGGTAACTAGAGATCCCTCAGACCCTTTTAGTCAGTGTGGAAAATCT
CTAGCAGGGCCCGTTTAAACCCGCTGATCAGCCTCGACTGTGCCTTCTAGTTGCCAGCCATCTGTTGTTT
GCCCCTCCCCCGTGCCTTCCTTGACCCTGGAAGGTGCCACTCCCACTGTCCTTTCCTAATAAAATGAGGA
AATTGCATCGCATTGTCTGAGTAGGTGTCATTCTATTCTGGGGGGTGGGGTGGGGCAGGACAGCAAGGGG
GAGGATTGGGAAGACAATAGCAGGCATGCTGGGGATGCGGTGGGCTCTATGGCTTCTGAGGCGGAAAGAA
CCAGCTGGGGCTCTAGGGGGTATCCCC
[124 nt withheld, positions 7238-7361]
C
[91 nt withheld, positions 7363-7453]
A
[49 nt withheld, positions 7455-7503]
CCTTTGACGTTGGAGTCCACGTTCTTT
[37 nt withheld, positions 7531-7567]
ACCCTATCTCGGTCTATTCTTTTGATTTATAAGGGATTTTGCCGATTTCGGCCTATTGGTTAAAAAATGA
GCTGATTTAACAAAAATTTAACGCGAATTAATTCTGTGGAATGTGTGTCAGTTAGGGTGTGGAAAGTCCC
CAGGCTCCCCAGCAGGCAGAAGTATGCAAAGCATGCATCTCAATTAGTCAGCAACCAGGTGTGGAAAGTC
CCCAGGCTCCCCAGCAGGCAGAAGTATGCAAAGCATGCATCTCAATTAGTCAGCAACCATAGTCCCGCCC
CTAACTCCGCCCATCCCGCCCCTAACTCCGCCCAGTTCCGCCCATTCTCCGCCCCATGGCTGACTAATTT
TTTTTATTTATGCAGAGGCCGAGGCCGCCTCTGCCTCTGAGCTATTCCAGAAGTAGTGAGGAGGCTTTTT
TGGAGGCCTAGGCTTTTGCAAAAAGCTCCCGGGAGCTTGTATATCCATTTTCGGATCTGATCAGCACGTG
TTGACAATTAATCATCGGCATAGTATATCGGCATAGTATAATACGACAAGGTGAGGAACTAAACCATGGC
CAAGTTGACCAGTGCCGTTCCGGTGCTCACCGCGCGCGACGTCGCCGGAGCGGTCGAGTTCTGGACCGAC
CGGCTCGGGTTCTCCCGGGACTTCGTGGAGGACGACTTCGCCGGTGTGGTCCGGGACGACGTGACCCTGT
TCATCAGCGCGGTCCAGGACCAGGTGGTGCCGGACAACACCCTGGCCTGGGTGTGGGTGCGCGGCCTGGA
CGAGCTGTACGCCGAGTGGTCGGAGGTCGTGTCCACGAACTTCCGGGACGCCTCCGGGCCGGCCATGACC
GAGATCGGCGAGCAGCCGTGGGGGCGGGAGTTCGCCCTGCGCGACCCGGCCGGCAACTGCGTGCACTTCG
TGGCCGAGGAGCAGGACTGACACGTGCTACGAGATTTCGATTCCACCGCCGCCTTCTATGAAAGGTTGGG
CTTCGGAATCGTTTTCCGGGACGCCGGCTGGATGATCCTCCAGCGCGGGGATCTCATGCTGGAGTTCTTC
GCCCACCCCAACTTGTTTATTGCAGCTTATAATGGTTACAAATAAAGCAATAGCATCACAAATTTCACAA
ATAAAGCATTTTTTTCACTGCATTCTAGTTGTGGTTTGTCCAAACTCATCAATGTATCTTATCATGTCTG
TATACCGTCGACCTCTAGCTAGAGCTTGGCGTAATCATGGTCATAGCTGTTTCCTGTGTGAAATTGTTAT
CCGCTCACAATTCCACACAACATACGAGCCGGAAGCATAAAGTGTAAAGCCTGGGGTGCCTAATGAGTGA
GCTAACTCACATTAATTGCGTTGCGCTCACTGCCCGCTTTCCAGTCGGGAAACCTGTCGTGCCAGCTGCA
TTAATGAATCGGCCAACGCGCGGGGAGAGGCGGTTTGCGTATTGGGCGCTCTTCCGCTTCCTCGCTCACT
GACTCGCTGCGCTCGGTCGTTCGGCTGCGGCGAGCGGTATCAGCTCACTCAAAGGCGGTAATACGGTTAT
CCACAGAATCAGGGGATAACGCAGGAAAGAACATGTGAGCAAAAGGCCAGCAAAAGGCCAGGAACCGTAA
AAAGGCCGCGTTGCTGGCGTTTTTCCATAGGCTCCGCCCCCCTGACGAGCATCACAAAAATCGACGCTCA
AGTCAGAGGTGGCGAAACCCGACAGGACTATAAAGATACCAGGCGTTTCCCCCTGGAAGCTCCCTCGTGC
GCTCTCCTGTTCCGACCCTGCCGCTTACCGGATACCTGTCCGCCTTTCTCCCTTCGGGAAGCGTGGCGCT
TTCTCATAGCTCACGCTGTAGGTATCTCAGTTCGGTGTAGGTCGTTCGCTCCAAGCTGGGCTGTGTGCAC
GAACCCCCCGTTCAGCCCGACCGCTGCGCCTTATCCGGTAACTATCGTCTTGAGTCCAACCCGGTAAGAC
ACGACTTATCGCCACTGGCAGCAGCCACTGGTAACAGGATTAGCAGAGCGAGGTATGTAGGCGGTGCTAC
AGAGTTCTTGAAGTGGTGGCCTAACTACGGCTACACTAGAAGAACAGTATTTGGTATCTGCGCTCTGCTG
AAGCCAGTTACCTTCGGAAAAAGAGTTGGTAGCTCTTGATCCGGCAAACAAACCACCGCTGGTAGCGGTG
GTTTTTTTGTTTGCAAGCAGCAGATTACGCGCAGAAAAAAAGGATCTCAAGAAGATCCTTTGATCTTTTC
TACGGGGTCTGACGCTCAGTGGAACGAAAACTCACGTTAAGGGATTTTGGTCATGAGATTATCAAAAAGG
ATCTTCACCTAGATCCTTTTAAATTAAAAATGAAGTTTTAAATCAATCTAAAGTATATATGAGTAAACTT
GGTCTGACAGTTACCAATGCTTAATCAGTGAGGCACCTATCTCAGCGATCTGTCTATTTCGTTCATCCAT
AGTTGCCTGACTCCCCGTCGTGTAGATAACTACGATACGGGAGGGCTTACCATCTGGCCCCAGTGCTGCA
ATGATACCGCGAGACCCACGCTCACCGGCTCCAGATTTATCAGCAATAAACCAGCCAGCCGGAAGGGCCG
AGCGCAGAAGTGGTCCTGCAACTTTATCCGCCTCCATCCAGTCTATTAATTGTTGCCGGGAAGCTAGAGT
AAGTAGTTCGCCAGTTAATAGTTTGCGCAACGTTGTTGCCATTGCTACAGGCATCGTGGTGTCACGCTCG
TCGTTTGGTATGGCTTCATTCAGCTCCGGTTCCCAACGATCAAGGCGAGTTACATGATCCCCCATGTTGT
GCAAAAAAGCGGTTAGCTCCTTCGGTCCTCCGATCGTTGTCAGAAGTAAGTTGGCCGCAGTGTTATCACT
CATGGTTATGGCAGCACTGCATAATTCTCTTACTGTCATGCCATCCGTAAGATGCTTTTCTGTGACTGGT
GAGTACTCAACCAAGTCATTCTGAGAATAGTGTATGCGGCGACCGAGTTGCTCTTGCCCGGCGTCAATAC
GGGATAATACCGCGCCACATAGCAGAACTTTAAAAGTGCTCATCATTGGAAAACGTTCTTCGGGGCGAAA
ACTCTCAAGGATCTTACCGCTGTTGAGATCCAGTTCGATGTAACCCACTCGTGCACCCAACTGATCTTCA
GCATCTTTTACTTTCACCAGCGTTTCTGGGTGAGCAAAAACAGGAAGGCAAAATGCCGCAAAAAAGGGAA
TAAGGGCGACACGGAAATGTTGAATACTCATACTCTTCCTTTTTCAATATTATTGAAGCATTTATCAGGG
TTATTGTCTCATGAGCGGATACATATTTGAATGTATTTAGAAAAATAAACAAATAGGGGTTCCGCGCACA
TTTCCCCGAAAAGTGCCACCTGAC
Features (pLannotate 1.2.2; 32 found; start..end, strand, type, name):
     31..83      -  misc_feature   bom (fragment): basis of mobility region from pBR322
    238..617     +  enhancer       CMV enhancer: human cytomegalovirus immediate early enhancer
    618..817     +  promoter       CMV promoter: human cytomegalovirus (CMV) immediate early promoter
    835..1015    +  LTR            5' LTR (truncated): truncated 5' long terminal repeat (LTR) from HIV-1
   1062..1187    +  misc_feature   HIV-1 Ψ: packaging signal of human immunodeficiency virus type 1
   1171..1534    +  CDS            HIV-1 gag (fragment): gag protein from human immunodeficiency virus 1; gag
   1680..1913    +  misc_feature   RRE: The Rev response element (RRE) of HIV-1 allows for Rev-dependent mRNA export from the nucleus to the cytoplasm.
   2290..2390    +  CDS            Rev (fragment): human immunodeficiency virus 1 (HIV-1) Rev protein; rev; enhances nuclear export of unspliced and incompletely spliced viral mRNAs
   2440..2557    +  misc_feature   cPPT/CTS: central polypurine tract and central termination sequence of HIV-1
   2602..3048    +  promoter       hSyn promoter: human synapsin I promoter; confers neuron-specific expression (Kügler et al., 2003)
   3071..4333    +  CDS            Syt1: SYT1_RAT - Experimental evidence at protein level: Swiss-Prot protein existence level 1. (Microbial infection) Receptor for C.botulinum neurotoxin type G (BoNT/G, botG); unlike the case with BoNT/B, interaction is not improved in the presence of gangliosides (PubMed:15123599, PubMed:20219474). BoNT/G toxin binds to the vesicular domain of Syt1 (residues 32-53) (PubMed:15123599, PubMed:20219474). From Rattus norvegicus (Rat).
   4351..4927    +  misc_feature   IRES2: internal ribosome entry site (IRES) of the encephalomyocarditis virus (EMCV)
   4924..5616    +  CDS            mRuby3: mRuby3 is a basic (constitutively fluorescent) red fluorescent protein published in 2016, derived from Entacmaea quadricolor. It has low acid sensitivity.
   5620..5643    +  misc_feature   MCS (fragment): pBluescript multiple cloning site
   5643..6231    +  misc_feature   WPRE: woodchuck hepatitis virus posttranscriptional regulatory element
   6168..6749    +  CDS            nef (fragment): NEF_HV1H2 - Experimental evidence at protein level: Swiss-Prot protein existence level 1. Extracellular Nef protein targets CD4(+) T-lymphocytes for apoptosis by interacting with CXCR4 surface receptors. From Human immunodeficiency virus type 1 group M subtype B (isolate HXB2) (HIV-1).
   6756..6936    +  LTR            5' LTR (truncated): truncated 5' long terminal repeat (LTR) from HIV-1
   6968..7192    +  polyA_signal   bGH poly(A) signal: bovine growth hormone polyadenylation signal
   7196..7217    +  promoter       SV40 promoter (fragment): SV40 enhancer and early promoter
   7238..7666    +  rep_origin     f1 ori (sequence partly withheld): f1 bacteriophage origin of replication; arrow indicates direction of (+) strand synthesis
   7680..8009    +  promoter       SV40 promoter: SV40 enhancer and early promoter
   8057..8104    +  promoter       EM7 promoter: synthetic bacterial promoter&nbsp
   8123..8497    +  CDS            BleoR: antibiotic-binding protein; Sh ble from Streptoalloteichus hindustanus; confers resistance to bleomycin, phleomycin, and Zeocin™
   8507..8632    +  CDS            ble (fragment): BLE_KLEPN - Experimental evidence at protein level: Swiss-Prot protein existence level 1. Binding protein with a strong affinity to the bleomycin family of antibiotics. Binds to CL990; an antimitotic-antibiotic compound. From Klebsiella pneumoniae.
   8627..8748    +  polyA_signal   SV40 poly(A) signal: SV40 polyadenylation signal
   8819..8841    -  protein_bind   lac operator (fragment): The lac repressor binds to the lac operator to inhibit transcription in E. coli. This inhibition can be relieved by adding lactose or isopropyl-β-D-thiogalactopyranoside (IPTG). lac repressor encoded by lacI
   8845..8875    -  promoter       lac promoter: promoter for the E. coli lac operon
   8890..8911    -  protein_bind   CAP binding site: CAP binding activates transcription in the presence of cAMP. E. coli catabolite activator protein
   8924..9016    -  CDS            lacI (fragment): lac repressor; lacI; The lac repressor binds to the lac operator to inhibit transcription in E. coli. This inhibition can be relieved by adding lactose or isopropyl-β-D-thiogalactopyranoside (IPTG).
   9199..9787    -  rep_origin     ori: high-copy-number ColE1/pMB1/pBR322/pUC origin of replication
   9958..10818   -  CDS            AmpR: β-lactamase; bla; confers resistance to ampicillin, carbenicillin, and related antibiotics
  10819..10923   -  promoter       AmpR promoter: bla
