[The description below was written by a language model from this plasmid's Addgene catalogue record and pLannotate feature annotations shown in this document.]
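Description:
pFSynW Syt1 D303G IRES mRuby3 is a roughly 11 kb HIV-1-based lentiviral transfer plasmid built on the FUGW backbone and intended for expressing a mutant synaptotagmin-1 in cultured neurons by lentiviral transduction. It is maintained in E. coli through a high-copy ColE1/pUC-type origin with ampicillin selection (AmpR under its own bla promoter). The backbone also carries an f1 origin and an SV40/EM7-driven BleoR cassette with an SV40 poly(A) signal, which lies outside the LTR-flanked region and so would not be packaged into virus.

Transcription of the viral genome is driven by a CMV enhancer/promoter fused to a truncated 5' LTR. This is followed by the Ψ packaging signal with a gag fragment, the Rev response element for Rev-dependent nuclear export, and the cPPT/CTS. The downstream LTR is also annotated as truncated and is followed by a bGH poly(A) signal. No intact viral structural or enzymatic genes are annotated, so packaging functions must be provided separately.

Within the provirus, the human synapsin I promoter confers neuron-specific expression of a bicistronic transcript. The first cistron is rat Syt1 carrying the D303G substitution, and it is followed by an EMCV IRES that allows independent translation of the red fluorescent protein mRuby3. A WPRE downstream enhances transcript stability and expression. Because mRuby3 is translated separately rather than fused, it marks transduced neurons without tagging the synaptotagmin-1 protein. The associated publication concerns the molecular basis of a synaptotagmin-1-associated neurodevelopmental disorder, which suggests the construct is used to examine the effects of this variant in neurons.
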