Addgene plasmid #170640: pFSynW Syt1 D303G IRES mRuby3
Purpose: Expression of syt1 in cultured neurons by lentiviral transduction
Depositing lab: Edwin Chapman. Depositing organization: University of Wisconsin, Madison. Publication: Molecular Basis for Synaptotagmin-1-Associated Neurodevelopmental Disorder. Bradberry MM, Courtney NA, Dominguez MJ, Lofquist SM, Knox AT, Sutton RB, Chapman ER. Neuron. 2020 Jul 8;107(1):52-64.e7. doi: 10.1016/j.neuron.2020.04.003. Epub 2020 May 1. PubMed 32362337.
Backbone
  Vector backbone: FUGW
  Vector type: Lentiviral
Growth in bacteria
  Bacterial resistance: Ampicillin, 100 μg/mL
  Growth temperature: 37°C
  Growth strain: NEB Stable
  Copy number: High Copy
Gene/Insert
  Gene/Insert name: SYT1
  Species: R. norvegicus (rat)
  Mutation: D303G
  Entrez Gene: Syt1 (a.k.a. P65)
  Cloning method: Ligation Independent Cloning
Terms and licenses: Academic/Nonprofit Terms; Industry Terms: Not Available to Industry
How to cite: pFSynW Syt1 D303G IRES mRuby3 was a gift from Edwin Chapman (Addgene plasmid # 170640 ; http://n2t.net/addgene:170640 ; RRID:Addgene_170640)
